>Addgene plasmid #200824 | pAAV-U6-racRNA-A | addgene full sequence | sequence record 396714 | Addgene Partial NGS Result
CCTGCAGGCAGCTGCGCGCTCGCTCGCTCACTGAGGCCGCCCGGGCGTCGGGCGACCTTTGGTCGCCCGG
CCTCAGTGAGCGAGCGAGCGCGCAGAGAGGGAGTGGCCAACTCCATCACTAGGGGTTCCTGCGGCCGCAC
GCGTGAGGGCCTATTTCCCATGATTCCTTCATATTTGCATATACGATACAAGGCTGTTAGAGAGATAATT
GGAATTAATTTGACTGTAAACACAAAGATATTAGTACAAAATACGTGACGTAGAAAGTAATAATTTCTTG
GGTAGTTTGCAGTTTTAAAATTATGTTTTAAAATGGACTATCATATGCTTACCGTAACTTGAAAGTATTT
CGATTTCTTGGCTTTATATATCTTGTGGAAAGGACGAAACACCGTGCTCGCTTCGGCAGCACATATACTA
GTCGACGGGCCGCACTCGCCGGTCCCAAGCCCGGATAAAATGGGAGGGGGCGGGAAACCGCCTAACCATG
CCGAGTGCGGCCGCTTGCCATGTGTATCGGTCCGGGAGCAGACGATATGGCGTCGCTCCCGGTCCGATAC
TCTGATGATGGGTCCCCCTAGGGACGGGACGTTCTGCTAAGATCATTTCTCCCTGGGGCAGATTCTATAA
ACTGTGCGGTCCTTCAATTGGGGTCCCATCATTCATGGCAAGTGGCCGCGGTCGGCGTGGACTGTAGAAC
ACTGCCAATGCCGGTCCCAAGCCCGGATAAAAGTGGAGGGTACAGTCCACGCTTTTTTTCTAGACTGCAG
AGGGCCCTGCGTATGAGTGCAAGTGGGTTTTAGGACCAGGATGAGGCGGGGTGGGGGTGCCTACCTGACG
ACCGACCCCGACCCACTGGACAAGCACCCAACCCCCATTCCCCAAATTGCGCATCCCCTATCAGAGAGGG
GGAGGGGAAACAGGATGCGGCGAGGCGCGTGCGCACTGCCAGCTTCAGCACCGCGGACAGTGCCTTCGCC
CCCGCCTGGCGGCGCGCGCCACCGCCGCCTCAGCACTGAAGGCGCGCTGACGTCACTCGCCGGTCCCCCG
CAAACTCCCCTTCCCGGCCACCTTGGTCGCGTCCGCGCCGCCGCCGGCCCAGCCGGACCGCACCACGCGA
GGCGCGAGATAGGGGGGCACGGGCGCGACCATCTGCGCTGCGGCGCCGGCGACTCAGCGCTGCCTCAGTC
TGCGGTGGGCAGCGGAGGAGTCGTGTCGTGCCTGAGAGCGCAGTCGAGAAGGTACCGGATCCGCCACCAT
GGGCAAGCCCATCCCCAACCCCCTGCTGGGCCTGGACAGCACCGGCGGTGGAGGTTCCTCCAAAACCATC
GTTCTTTCGGTCGGCGAGGCTACTCGCACTCTGACTGAGATCCAGTCCACCGCAGACCGTCAGATCTTCG
AAGAGAAGGTCGGGCCTCTGGTGGGTCGGCTGCGCCTCACGGCTTCGCTCCGTCAAAACGGAGCCAAGAC
CGCGTATCGCGTCAACCTAAAACTGGATCAGGCGGACGTCGTTGATTGCTCCACCAGCGTCTGCGGCGAG
CTTCCGAAAGTGCGCTACACTCAGGTATGGTCGCACGACGTGACAATCGTTGCGAATAGCACCGAGGCCT
CGCGCAAATCGTTGTACGATTTGACCAAGTCCCTCGTCGCGACCTCGCAGGTCGAAGATCTTGTCGTCAA
CCTTGTGCCGCTGGGCCGTGGCGGTGGCGGATCTGGCGGCGGTGGTAGCAATGATTTTGGCAATTACAAC
AATCAGTCTTCCAATTTTGGGCCGATGAAGGGAGGAAACTTTGGAGGCAGGAGCTCTGGCCCTTATGGTG
GTGGAGGCCAGTACTTTGCTAAACCACGGAACCAAGGTGGCTATGGCGGAGGTGGTTCTCTGCCTCCACT
TGAAAGACTGACACTGGGCTCAGGAGGATCTGGTGGTTCTGAGGGCAGAGGAAGTCTTCTAACATGCGGT
GACGTGGAGGAGAATCCCGGCCCTGCCATGGATTACAAGGATGACGACGATAAGGGCGGAGGTGGTTCTT
CCAAAACCATCGTTCTTTCGGTCGGCGAGGCTACTCGCACTCTGACTGAGATCCAGTCCACCGCAGACCG
TCAGATCTTCGAAGAGAAGGTCGGGCCTCTGGTGGGTCGGCTGCGCCTCACGGCTTCGCTCCGTCAAAAC
GGAGCCAAGACCGCGTATCGCGTCAACCTAAAACTGGATCAGGCGGACGTCGTTGATTGCTCCACCAGCG
TCTGCGGCGAGCTTCCGAAAGTGCGCTACACTCAGGTATGGTCGCACGACGTGACAATCGTTGCGAATAG
CACCGAGGCCTCGCGCAAATCGTTGTACGATTTGACCAAGTCCCTCGTCGCGACCTCGCAGGTCGAAGAT
CTTGTCGTCAACCTTGTGCCGCTGGGCCGTGGCGGAGGTGGTTCTAAGCTGAACCCTCCTGATGAGAGTG
GCCCCGGCTGCATGAGCTGCTGTGTGCTCTCCTAAGAATTCGATATCAAGCTTATCGATAATCAACCTCT
GGATTACAAAATTTGTGAAAGATTGACTGGTATTCTTAACTATGTTGCTCCTTTTACGCTATGTGGATAC
GCTGCTTTAATGCCTTTGTATCATGCTATTGCTTCCCGTATGGCTTTCATTTTCTCCTCCTTGTATAAAT
CCTGGTTGCTGTCTCTTTATGAGGAGTTGTGGCCCGTTGTCAGGCAACGTGGCGTGGTGTGCACTGTGTT
TGCTGACGCAACCCCCACTGGTTGGGGCATTGCCACCACCTGTCAGCTCCTTTCCGGGACTTTCGCTTTC
CCCCTCCCTATTGCCACGGCGGAACTCATCGCCGCCTGCCTTGCCCGCTGCTGGACAGGGGCTCGGCTGT
TGGGCACTGACAATTCCGTGGTGTTGTCGGGGAAATCATCGTCCTTTCCTTGGCTGCTCGCCTATGTTGC
CACCTGGATTCTGCGCGGGACGTCCTTCTGCTACGTCCCTTCGGCCCTCAATCCAGCGGACCTTCCTTCC
CGCGGCCTGCTGCCGGCTCTGCGGCCTCTTCCGCGTCTTCGCCTTCGCCCTCAGACGAGTCGGATCTCCC
TTTGGGCCGCCTCCCCGCATCGATACCGAGCGCTGCTCGAGAGATCTACGGGTGGCATCCCTGTGACCCC
TCCCCAGTGCCTCTCCTGGCCCTGGAAGTTGCCACTCCAGTGCCCACCAGCCTTGTCCTAATAAAATTAA
GTTGCATCATTTTGTCTGACTAGGTGTCCTTCTATAATATTATGGGGTGGAGGGGGGTGGTATGGAGCAA
GGGGCAAGTTGGGAAGACAACCTGTAGGGCCTGCGGGGTCTATTGGGAACCAAGCTGGAGTGCAGTGGCA
CAATCTTGGCTCACTGCAATCTCCGCCTCCTGGGTTCAAGCGATTCTCCTGCCTCAGCCTCCCGAGTTGT
TGGGATTCCAGGCATGCATGACCAGGCTCAGCTAATTTTTGTTTTTTTGGTAGAGACGGGGTTTCACCAT
ATTGGCCAGGCTGGTCTCCAACTCCTAATCTCAGGTGATCTACCCACCTTGGCCTCCCAAATTGCTGGGA
TTACAGGCGTGAACCACTGCTCCCTTCCCTGTCCTTCTGATTTTGTAGGTAACCACGTGCGGACCGAGCG
GCCGCAGGAACCCCTAGTGATGGAGTTGGCCACTCCCTCTCTGCGCGCTCGCTCGCTCACTGAGGCCGGG
CGACCAAAGGTCGCCCGACGCCCGGGCTTTGCCCGGGCGGCCTCAGTGAGCGAGCGAGCGCGCAGCTGCC
TGCAGGGGCGCCTGATGCGGTATTTTCTCCTTACGCATCTGTGCGGTATTTCACACCGCATA
[95 nt withheld, positions 3843-3937]
T
[46 nt withheld, positions 3939-3984]
C
[141 nt withheld, positions 3986-4126]
CCTTTGACGTTGGAGTCCACGTTCTTT
[37 nt withheld, positions 4154-4190]
ACTCTATCTCGGGCTATTCTTTTGATTTATAAGGGATTTTGCCGATTTCGGTCTATTGGTTAAAAAATGA
GCTGATTTAACAAAAATTTAACGCGAATTTTAACAAAATATTAACGTTTACAATTTTATGGTGCACTCTC
AGTACAATCTGCTCTGATGCCGCATAGTTAAGCCAGCCCCGACACCCGCCAACACCCGCTGACGCGCCCT
GACGGGCTTGTCTGCTCCCGGCATCCGCTTACAGACAAGCTGTGACCGTCTCCGGGAGCTGCATGTGTCA
GAGGTTTTCACCGTCATCACCGAAACGCGCGAGACGAAAGGGCCTCGTGATACGCCTATTTTTATAGGTT
AATGTCATGATAATAATGGTTTCTTAGACGTCAGGTGGCACTTTTCGGGGAAATGTGCGCGGAACCCCTA
TTTGTTTATTTTTCTAAATACATTCAAATATGTATCCGCTCATGAGACAATAACCCTGATAAATGCTTCA
ATAATATTGAAAAAGGAAGAGTATGAGTATTCAACATTTCCGTGTCGCCCTTATTCCCTTTTTTGCGGCA
TTTTGCCTTCCTGTTTTTGCTCACCCAGAAACGCTGGTGAAAGTAAAAGATGCTGAAGATCAGTTGGGTG
CACGAGTGGGTTACATCGAACTGGATCTCAACAGCGGTAAGATCCTTGAGAGTTTTCGCCCCGAAGAACG
TTTTCCAATGATGAGCACTTTTAAAGTTCTGCTATGTGGCGCGGTATTATCCCGTATTGACGCCGGGCAA
GAGCAACTCGGTCGCCGCATACACTATTCTCAGAATGACTTGGTTGAGTACTCACCAGTCACAGAAAAGC
ATCTTACGGATGGCATGACAGTAAGAGAATTATGCAGTGCTGCCATAACCATGAGTGATAACACTGCGGC
CAACTTACTTCTGACAACGATCGGAGGACCGAAGGAGCTAACCGCTTTTTTGCACAACATGGGGGATCAT
GTAACTCGCCTTGATCGTTGGGAACCGGAGCTGAATGAAGCCATACCAAACGACGAGCGTGACACCACGA
TGCCTGTAGCAATGGCAACAACGTTGCGCAAACTATTAACTGGCGAACTACTTACTCTAGCTTCCCGGCA
ACAATTAATAGACTGGATGGAGGCGGATAAAGTTGCAGGACCACTTCTGCGCTCGGCCCTTCCGGCTGGC
TGGTTTATTGCTGATAAATCTGGAGCCGGTGAGCGTGGGTCTCGCGGTATCATTGCAGCACTGGGGCCAG
ATGGTAAGCCCTCCCGTATCGTAGTTATCTACACGACGGGGAGTCAGGCAACTATGGATGAACGAAATAG
ACAGATCGCTGAGATAGGTGCCTCACTGATTAAGCATTGGTAACTGTCAGACCAAGTTTACTCATATATA
CTTTAGATTGATTTAAAACTTCATTTTTAATTTAAAAGGATCTAGGTGAAGATCCTTTTTGATAATCTCA
TGACCAAAATCCCTTAACGTGAGTTTTCGTTCCACTGAGCGTCAGACCCCGTAGAAAAGATCAAAGGATC
TTCTTGAGATCCTTTTTTTCTGCGCGTAATCTGCTGCTTGCAAACAAAAAAACCACCGCTACCAGCGGTG
GTTTGTTTGCCGGATCAAGAGCTACCAACTCTTTTTCCGAAGGTAACTGGCTTCAGCAGAGCGCAGATAC
CAAATACTGTTCTTCTAGTGTAGCCGTAGTTAGGCCACCACTTCAAGAACTCTGTAGCACCGCCTACATA
CCTCGCTCTGCTAATCCTGTTACCAGTGGCTGCTGCCAGTGGCGATAAGTCGTGTCTTACCGGGTTGGAC
TCAAGACGATAGTTACCGGATAAGGCGCAGCGGTCGGGCTGAACGGGGGGTTCGTGCACACAGCCCAGCT
TGGAGCGAACGACCTACACCGAACTGAGATACCTACAGCGTGAGCTATGAGAAAGCGCCACGCTTCCCGA
AGGGAGAAAGGCGGACAGGTATCCGGTAAGCGGCAGGGTCGGAACAGGAGAGCGCACGAGGGAGCTTCCA
GGGGGAAACGCCTGGTATCTTTATAGTCCTGTCGGGTTTCGCCACCTCTGACTTGAGCGTCGATTTTTGT
GATGCTCGTCAGGGGGGCGGAGCCTATGGAAAAACGCCAGCAACGCGGCCTTTTTACGGTTCCTGGCCTT
TTGCTGGCCTTTTGCTCACATGT
Features (pLannotate 1.2.2; 21 found; start..end, strand, type, name):
     12..39      +  repeat_region  AAV2 ITR (fragment): inverted terminal repeat of adeno-associated virus serotype 2 inverted
     68..95      +  repeat_region  AAV2 ITR (fragment): inverted terminal repeat of adeno-associated virus serotype 2 inverted
    145..385     +  promoter       U6 promoter: RNA polymerase III promoter for human U6 snRNA
    431..497     +  ncRNA          twister-P3 (fragment): Accession: RF03154 - type-P3 twister ribozyme
    786..1233    +  promoter       hSyn promoter: human synapsin I promoter; confers neuron-specific expression (Kügler et al., 2003)
   1319..1699    +  CDS            COAT_BPPP7: Experimental evidence at protein level: Swiss-Prot protein existence level 1. Forms the phage shell; binds to the phage RNA. From Pseudomonas phage PP7 (Bacteriophage PP7).
   1769..1945    +  CDS            HNRNPA1 (fragment): ROA1_BOVIN - Also known as HNRPA1. Experimental evidence at protein level: Swiss-Prot protein existence level 1. Involved in the packaging of pre-mRNA into hnRNP particles, transport of poly(A) mRNA from the nucleus to the cytoplasm and may modulate splice site selection. May bind to specific miRNA hairpins. Binds to the IRES and thereby inhibits the translation of the apoptosis protease activating factor APAF1. From Bos taurus (Bovine).
   1991..2015    +  CDS            3xFLAG (fragment): three tandem FLAG® epitope tags
   2030..2410    +  CDS            COAT_BPPP7: Experimental evidence at protein level: Swiss-Prot protein existence level 1. Forms the phage shell; binds to the phage RNA. From Pseudomonas phage PP7 (Bacteriophage PP7).
   2426..2483    +  CDS            H-Ras (fragment): human small GTPase proto-oncoprotein
   2486..2510    +  misc_feature   MCS (fragment): pBluescript multiple cloning site
   2510..3098    +  misc_feature   WPRE: woodchuck hepatitis virus posttranscriptional regulatory element
   3130..3606    +  polyA_signal   hGH poly(A) signal: human growth hormone polyadenylation signal
   3646..3786    +  repeat_region  AAV2 ITR: inverted terminal repeat of adeno-associated virus serotype 2 inverted
   3791..3842    -  misc_feature   bom (fragment): basis of mobility region from pBR322
   3861..4316    +  rep_origin     f1 ori (sequence partly withheld): f1 bacteriophage origin of replication; arrow indicates direction of (+) strand synthesis
   4317..4366    -  misc_feature   bom (fragment): basis of mobility region from pBR322
   4468..4503    -  CDS            rop (fragment): Rop protein, which maintains plasmids at low copy number; rop
   4598..4702    +  promoter       AmpR promoter: bla
   4703..5563    +  CDS            AmpR: β-lactamase; bla; confers resistance to ampicillin, carbenicillin, and related antibiotics
   5734..6322    +  rep_origin     ori: high-copy-number ColE1/pMB1/pBR322/pUC origin of replication
