[The description below was written by a language model from this plasmid's Addgene catalogue record and pLannotate feature annotations shown in this document.]
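Description:
pAAV-U6-racRNA-A is an AAV transfer plasmid of 6,383 bp built on the pAAV-hSyn-mCherry backbone. It delivers two expression units to mammalian, chiefly neuronal, cells. The payload is flanked by AAV2 inverted terminal repeats, which allow it to be packaged into recombinant AAV. The annotation finds the downstream ITR intact and only short fragments of the upstream one, which may reflect the difficulty of sequencing ITRs, as the record is labelled a partial NGS result. In bacteria the plasmid replicates from a high-copy ColE1/pUC-type origin and is selected with ampicillin (AmpR), and it also carries an f1 origin. The recorded growth strain is a recombination-deficient one, a common choice for keeping ITRs stable.

The first unit uses a U6+27 RNA polymerase III promoter to transcribe a synthetic precursor for a circular RNA barcode (barcode "A"). Its design is adopted from the Tornado system, in which flanking twister ribozymes self-cleave and leave ends that cellular ligase joins into a stable circle. A twister-P3 fragment is annotated just downstream of the promoter.

The second unit is driven by the neuron-specific human synapsin promoter and encodes two PP7 coat protein fusions separated by a T2A peptide. One is V5-tagged and carries the mouse HNRNPA1 M9 domain plus a nuclear export signal. The other is Flag-tagged and ends in a farnesylation motif (annotated as an H-Ras fragment) for membrane anchoring. WPRE and an hGH polyadenylation signal follow the coding sequence.

PP7 coat protein binds a specific RNA hairpin, so these binders presumably capture the barcode RNA and control its subcellular localization, although the record does not annotate PP7 sites in the barcode. The associated publication, a spatial molecular atlas of the mouse central nervous system, suggests the barcode is meant for in situ detection of AAV-transduced cells.
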