Addgene plasmid #200824: pAAV-U6-racRNA-A
Purpose: AAV transfer plasmid encoding a circularized RNA barcode A under U6 promoter and a subcellular localization protein binder under hSyn promoter
Depositing lab: Xiao Wang. Depositing organization: Broad Institute. Publication: Spatial atlas of the mouse central nervous system at molecular resolution. Shi H, He Y, Zhou Y, Huang J, Maher K, Wang B, Tang Z, Luo S, Tan P, Wu M, Lin Z, Ren J, Thapa Y, Tang X, Chan KY, Deverman BE, Shen H, Liu A, Liu J, Wang X. Nature. 2023 Oct;622(7983):552-561. doi: 10.1038/s41586-023-06569-5. Epub 2023 Sep 27. PubMed 37758947.
Backbone
  Vector backbone: pAAV-hSyn-mCherry
  Backbone manufacturer: Addgene plasmid #114472
  Backbone size w/o insert (bp): 4537
  Total vector size (bp): 6383
  Vector type: Mammalian Expression, AAV
Growth in bacteria
  Bacterial resistance: Ampicillin, 100 μg/mL
  Growth temperature: 30°C
  Growth strain: NEB Stable
  Copy number: Unknown
Gene/Insert 1
  Gene/Insert name: U6-racRNA (alt name: sequences encoding a circular RNA barcode under U6+27 promoter)
  Species: Synthetic
  Insert size (bp): 614
  Cloning method: Restriction Enzyme; 5′ cloning site MluI (not destroyed); 3′ cloning site XbaI (not destroyed)
  Sequencing primers: 5′ GACTATCATATGCTTACCGT
Gene/Insert 2
  Gene/Insert name: V5-PP7cp-M9-NES-T2A-Flag-PP7cp-Far (alt names: V5 tagged PP7 coating protein (PP7cp) fused with mouse HNRNPA1 M9 domain and a nuclear export signal;; Flag tagged PP7 coating protein (PP7cp) fused with farnesylation motif)
  Species: M. musculus (mouse), Synthetic
  Insert size (bp): 1252
  Promoter: hSyn
  Tag / fusion protein: V5 (N terminal on insert); Flag; C-Far (C terminal on insert)
  Cloning method: Restriction Enzyme; 5′ cloning site BamHI (not destroyed); 3′ cloning site EcoRI (not destroyed)
  Sequencing primers: 5′ TCGTGTCGTGCCTGAGAGCG; 3′ CATAGCGTAAAAGGAGCAACA
Resource information
  A portion of this plasmid was derived from a plasmid made by: Sequences encoding the circular RNA downstream of a U6+27 promoter (U6+27-pre-racRNA) were adopted from the Tornado system (Addgene plasmid #124362, PubMed 30962542).
Terms and licenses: Academic/Nonprofit Terms; Industry Terms: Not Available to Industry
Depositor comments: Please visit https://www.biorxiv.org/content/10.1101/2022.06.20.496914v1 for bioRxiv preprint.
How to cite: pAAV-U6-racRNA-A was a gift from Xiao Wang (Addgene plasmid # 200824 ; http://n2t.net/addgene:200824 ; RRID:Addgene_200824)
